>Addgene plasmid #107230 | pUC57-PP7v3 | addgene full sequence | sequence record 207219 | Addgene NGS Result
ATGCGGTGTGAAATACCGCACAGATGCGTAAGGAGAAAATACCGCATCAGGCGCCATTCGCCATTCAGGC
TGCGCAACTGTTGGGAAGGGCGATCGGTGCGGGCCTCTTCGCTATTACGCCAGCTGGCGAAAGGGGGATG
TGCTGCAAGGCGATTAAGTTGGGTAACGCCAGGGTTTTCCCAGTCACGACGTTGTAAAACGACGGCCAGT
CCCAAGCTTGGGGGAAGCGGAGCTACCAACTTCAGCCTGCTCAAGCAGGCTGGCGACGTGGAGGAGAACC
CTGGACCTATTTGCGGCCGCTTTACCCCAAGCACCAGAGGATATGGCCTCGGTGCCAGCGCATCCAGCGA
CGTGCTTTCTCTGTCAAACCTGCAAGCCAGCAGAGCATATGGGCTCGCTGGCTCCTTCAAGAAGTTCAGG
AAGGGGGACGAATCTCTCGAAAGGTCCAGTGGATATGGCCACGGACCCGACGAAGAACGCAGCGGAAGAC
CCAGCGAGGTCGACCATCCCACCACACCATATGGGGTGGGTGGGACCACAGTCATTACACTGGATCTCAT
ATTCAGCAATCAGACCGACAGTGCATATGGGCACGTCGGCAACGATCAACTGCTTTACGACAACAGGCGG
CGGTCACAGTGCAGCACAGCATATGGGCTGGCTGCACCCGCCCAGTGGCTGGACAGAGAAGAGGCCCCCA
AACACCACCCAGCCAGACCATATGGGGTCGGCTGGACATTTCCCAAACCAAATCTCCACCAGAAAAAGGT
GGGCTCCTGGACAGGATATGGCCTGCCAGGAAGTTATTCCCTGCTCGTCGAATATTTCTCAACTCTGCAA
CGGTGCAGTCCATATGGGGACGCACCATTCAAGAAATTCAGGAAGGGGGACGAGAGTCTCGAAGATGCCA
GGACACCATATGGGGTGCCTGGCAGGAGTGGAAGGGGCTCCGAGGTCGACAACGACCAGCTTACGCAGAG
TGGATATGGCCACCTGCGAAAGCATTTTCCCAAACCCAATGTCCACAACAAGAAGGTCACCTCCACACGA
TATGGCGTGGGAGGTACCGCCAGCAGCGACGTGCTCAGTCTGTCAAACGCCATCCCTGCCACCAGATATG
GCTGGGGCAGGCGATCAGGCCGGCCCAGCGAAGTCGACAACGACCAACTGGGCAGCAGGTCATATGGGAC
CGCTGCCTTTGCCAAGTTCCGCAAGGGGGACGAGAGTCTCGAGGACGACGGCACTCCATATGGGGAGGCC
GTCTCTGCCTCAAGCGATGTTCTCTCTCTTTCAAACCTTCAGTCCGACAGAGGATATGGCCTCGTCGGAA
CTGGCACCACATCAAGGGATACACCAGGACCAAGAAATCGGACCACAGCATATGGGCTGGGTCCCGCTCA
CAACGACCACCGCTATGTGTGGAGAAAAAAAAGTCAGGCCAGAGCATATGGGCTCGGCCTGTCCAATACC
ATCCCTACCGTCAAGCATGGCGGGGGCTCCATCTGGAGGAGCACATATGGGTGCCCTCCAACCCCCCCTG
GGCGCAATCTGTGCTGTCGAATCGGCACAGCCTGCAGACCATATGGGGTCGCAGGCGGCCACAACGATCA
TCGATACGTGTGGCGCAAGAAAGGGGCACGCACCAGATATGGCTGGGCGTGCAGTGCCAGCAGCGACGTA
CTCAGCCTGTCCAACCTCGAAACCAGCAGGTCATATGGGACCGCTGGTTCCGAAGCCTGCAAACCAAAGA
ATACCATTCCGACGGTCCCCTGGACTGCATATGGGCAGCCAGGCAAGCATGGGGGAGGGTCTATCAGATC
TGGAAGGCCCAGCGAGCCCACAGGATATGGCCTGGGGCTCGGCTCCGGATCCGACTACAAAGACCACGAC
GGCGATTACAAAGATCACGATATCGATTACAAGGACGACGACGACAAGGGCTAGCCGGCTCGAGCATGGT
CATAGCTGTTTCCTGTGTGAAATTGTTATCCGCTCACAATTCCACACAACATACGAGCCGGAAGCATAAA
GTGTAAAGCCTGGGGTGCCTAATGAGTGAGCTAACTCACATTAATTGCGTTGCGCTCACTGCCCGCTTTC
CAGTCGGGAAACCTGTCGTGCCAGCTGCATTAATGAATCGGCCAACGCGCGGGGAGAGGCGGTTTGCGTA
TTGGGCGCTCTTCCGCTTCCTCGCTCACTGACTCGCTGCGCTCGGTCGTTCGGCTGCGGCGAGCGGTATC
AGCTCACTCAAAGGCGGTAATACGGTTATCCACAGAATCAGGGGATAACGCAGGAAAGAACATGTGAGCA
AAAGGCCAGCAAAAGGCCAGGAACCGTAAAAAGGCCGCGTTGCTGGCGTTTTTCCATAGGCTCCGCCCCC
CTGACGAGCATCACAAAAATCGACGCTCAAGTCAGAGGTGGCGAAACCCGACAGGACTATAAAGATACCA
GGCGTTTCCCCCTGGAAGCTCCCTCGTGCGCTCTCCTGTTCCGACCCTGCCGCTTACCGGATACCTGTCC
GCCTTTCTCCCTTCGGGAAGCGTGGCGCTTTCTCATAGCTCACGCTGTAGGTATCTCAGTTCGGTGTAGG
TCGTTCGCTCCAAGCTGGGCTGTGTGCACGAACCCCCCGTTCAGCCCGACCGCTGCGCCTTATCCGGTAA
CTATCGTCTTGAGTCCAACCCGGTAAGACACGACTTATCGCCACTGGCAGCAGCCACTGGTAACAGGATT
AGCAGAGCGAGGTATGTAGGCGGTGCTACAGAGTTCTTGAAGTGGTGGCCTAACTACGGCTACACTAGAA
GAACAGTATTTGGTATCTGCGCTCTGCTGAAGCCAGTTACCTTCGGAAAAAGAGTTGGTAGCTCTTGATC
CGGCAAACAAACCACCGCTGGTAGCGGTGGTTTTTTTGTTTGCAAGCAGCAGATTACGCGCAGAAAAAAA
GGATCTCAAGAAGATCCTTTGATCTTTTCTACGGGGTCTGACGCTCAGTGGAACGAAAACTCACGTTAAG
GGATTTTGGTCATGAGATTATCAAAAAGGATCTTCACCTAGATCCTTTTAAATTAAAAATGAAGTTTTAA
ATCAATCTAAAGTATATATGAGTAAACTTGGTCTGACAGTTAGAAAAACTCATCGAGCATCAAATGAAAC
TGCAATTTATTCATATCAGGATTATCAATACCATATTTTTGAAAAAGCCGTTTCTGTAATGAAGGAGAAA
ACTCACCGAGGCAGTTCCATAGGATGGCAAGATCCTGGTATCGGTCTGCGATTCCGACTCGTCCAACATC
AATACAACCTATTAATTTCCCCTCGTCAAAAATAAGGTTATCAAGTGAGAAATCACCATGAGTGACGACT
GAATCCGGTGAGAATGGCAAAAGTTTATGCATTTCTTTCCAGACTTGTTCAACAGGCCAGCCATTACGCT
CGTCATCAAAATCACTCGCATCAACCAAACCGTTATTCATTCGTGATTGCGCCTGAGCGAGACGAAATAC
GCGATCGCTGTTAAAAGGACAATTACAAACAGGAATCGAATGCAACCGGCGCAGGAACACTGCCAGCGCA
TCAACAATATTTTCACCTGAATCAGGATATTCTTCTAATACCTGGAATGCTGTTTTCCCAGGGATCGCAG
TGGTGAGTAACCATGCATCATCAGGAGTACGGATAAAATGCTTGATGGTCGGAAGAGGCATAAATTCCGT
CAGCCAGTTTAGTCTGACCATCTCATCTGTAACATCATTGGCAACGCTACCTTTGCCATGTTTCAGAAAC
AACTCTGGCGCATCGGGCTTCCCATACAATCGATAGATTGTCGCACCTGATTGCCCGACATTATCGCGAG
CCCATTTATACCCATATAAATCAGCATCCATGTTGGAATTTAATCGCGGCCTAGAGCAAGACGTTTCCCG
TTGAATATGGCTCATACTCTTCCTTTTTCAATATTATTGAAGCATTTATCAGGGTTATTGTCTCATGAGC
GGATACATATTTGAATGTATTTAGAAAAATAAACAAATAGGGGTTCCGCGCACATTTCCCCGAAAAGTGC
CACCTGACGTCTAAGAAACCATTATTATCATGACATTAACCTATAAAAATAGGCGTATCACGAGGCCCTT
TCGTCTCGCGCGTTTCGGTGATGACGGTGAAAACCTCTGACACATGCAGCTCCCGGAGACGGTCACAGCT
TGTCTGTAAGCGGATGCCGGGAGCAGACAAGCCCGTCAGGGCGCGTCAGCGGGTGTTGGCGGGTGTCGGG
GCTGGCTTAACTATGCGGCATCAGAGCAGATTGTACTGAGAGTGCACCAT
Features (pLannotate 1.2.2; 11 found; start..end, strand, type, name):
     57..210     -  CDS            lacZα (fragment): LacZα fragment of β-galactosidase; lacZ fragment
   1915..1938    +  CDS            FLAG: FLAG® epitope tag, followed by an enterokinase cleavage site
   1983..1999    -  protein_bind   lac operator: The lac repressor binds to the lac operator to inhibit transcription in E. coli. This inhibition can be relieved by adding lactose or isopropyl-β-D-thiogalactopyranoside (IPTG). lac repressor encoded by lacI
   2007..2037    -  promoter       lac promoter: promoter for the E. coli lac operon
   2052..2073    -  protein_bind   CAP binding site: CAP binding activates transcription in the presence of cAMP. E. coli catabolite activator protein
   2086..2178    -  CDS            lacI (fragment): lac repressor; lacI; The lac repressor binds to the lac operator to inhibit transcription in E. coli. This inhibition can be relieved by adding lactose or isopropyl-β-D-thiogalactopyranoside (IPTG).
   2361..2949    -  rep_origin     ori: high-copy-number ColE1/pMB1/pBR322/pUC origin of replication
   3120..3935    -  CDS            KanR: aminoglycoside phosphotransferase; aph(3')-Ia; confers resistance to kanamycin in bacteria or G418 (Geneticin®) in eukaryotes
   3936..4040    -  promoter       AmpR promoter: bla
   4135..4170    +  CDS            rop (fragment): Rop protein, which maintains plasmids at low copy number; rop
   4272..51      +  misc_feature   bom (fragment) (across the origin): basis of mobility region from pBR322
