[The description below was written by a language model from this plasmid's Addgene catalogue record and pLannotate feature annotations shown in this document.]
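Description:
pUC57-PP7v3 is a 4,320 bp high-copy bacterial cloning plasmid built on the pUC57 backbone that carries a gene-synthesized cassette of 24 optimized PP7 stem loops (version 3). It replicates in E. coli from the ColE1/pUC-type origin and is selected with kanamycin through an aph(3')-Ia aminoglycoside phosphotransferase gene, which the annotation places downstream of the bla (AmpR) promoter. Short remnants of rop, bom and lacI are also annotated, as vestiges of the pBR322/pUC lineage rather than functional elements.

The 1,584 bp synthetic insert, 24xPP7v3, sits within the interrupted lacZα cloning region, between the lacZα fragment on one side and the lac promoter, lac operator and CAP binding site on the other. PP7 stem loops are RNA hairpins bound with high affinity by the PP7 bacteriophage coat protein. When placed in a transcript, a tandem array recruits many copies of a fluorescently tagged coat protein, making individual mRNA molecules visible by microscopy. The record lists a P2A site at the upstream end of the insert and a 3x FLAG tag at the downstream end. The automated feature table detects one FLAG element just past the array and annotates neither the P2A nor the repeats themselves, so the insert's internal layout cannot be confirmed from the annotation.

Although catalogued as a bacterial expression vector, no eukaryotic promoter or reporter gene is recorded. The plasmid is most plausibly a source from which the repeat cassette can be subcloned into reporter mRNA constructs, although the record does not state this. The associated work concerns single-molecule quantification of mRNA association with the endoplasmic reticulum.
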