Addgene plasmid #107230: pUC57-PP7v3
Purpose: Expresses 24x optimized PP7 stem loops (version 3) in bacterial cells
Depositing lab: Jeffrey Chao. Depositing organization: Friedrich Miescher Institute for Biomedical Research. Publication: Single-Molecule Quantification of Translation-Dependent Association of mRNAs with the Endoplasmic Reticulum. Voigt F, Zhang H, Cui XA, Triebold D, Liu AX, Eglinger J, Lee ES, Chao JA, Palazzo AF. Cell Rep. 2017 Dec 26;21(13):3740-3753. doi: 10.1016/j.celrep.2017.12.008. PubMed 29281824.
Backbone
  Vector backbone: pUC57
  Total vector size (bp): 4320
  Vector type: Bacterial Expression
Growth in bacteria
  Bacterial resistance: Kanamycin, 50 μg/mL
  Growth temperature: 37°C
  Growth strain: DH5alpha
  Copy number: High Copy
Gene/Insert
  Gene/Insert name: 24xPP7v3
  Species: Synthetic
  Insert size (bp): 1584
  Tag / fusion protein: P2A site (N terminal on insert); 3x FLAG-tag (C terminal on insert)
  Cloning method: Unknown
  Sequencing primers: 5′ M13-fwd
Resource information
  A portion of this plasmid was derived from a plasmid made by: The gene was synthesized by Genewiz.
Terms and licenses: Academic/Nonprofit Terms; Industry Terms: Not Available to Industry
How to cite: pUC57-PP7v3 was a gift from Jeffrey Chao (Addgene plasmid # 107230 ; http://n2t.net/addgene:107230 ; RRID:Addgene_107230)
